Addgene plasmid #237563: pMIHP-16163 AU1.C.V5
Purpose: (Empty Backbone) AU1.C.V5 Flow Code Plasmid
Depositing lab: Adrian Liston. Depositing organization: Babraham Institute.
Backbone
  Vector backbone: p.MIHP — made from p.MIGII with the GFP element being replaced with the histone epitopes
  Vector type: Retroviral
  Tag / fusion protein: AU1; C; V5
Growth in bacteria
  Bacterial resistance: Ampicillin, 100 μg/mL
  Growth temperature: 30°C
  Growth strain: NEB Stable
  Copy number: Unknown
Gene/Insert
  Gene/Insert name: None
Terms and licenses: Academic/Nonprofit Terms; Industry Terms: Not Available to Industry
How to cite: pMIHP-16163 AU1.C.V5 was a gift from Adrian Liston (Addgene plasmid # 237563 ; http://n2t.net/addgene:237563 ; RRID:Addgene_237563)
