[The description below was written by a language model from this plasmid's Addgene catalogue record and pLannotate feature annotations shown in this document.]
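Description:
pMIHP-16163 AU1.C.V5 is an empty-backbone gammaretroviral transfer vector from the pMIHP series, which the record describes as derived from pMIGII by replacing the GFP reporter with an epitope-tagged histone. It is propagated in E. coli through a high-copy ColE1/pUC-type origin and selected with ampicillin via the β-lactamase gene and its promoter. The short fragments of TcR, env, lacI, rop, bom and lacZα in the annotation are non-functional remnants of earlier cloning vectors.

The viral portion is bounded by murine embryonic stem cell virus 5' and 3' LTRs. Downstream of the 5' LTR lie the MESV Ψ packaging signal and a truncated MMLV gag region lacking its start codon, which together support encapsidation of the genomic RNA when packaging functions are supplied in trans. No separate internal promoter is annotated, so expression is presumably driven from the 5' LTR. An EMCV IRES follows and directs translation of a mouse histone H2B coding sequence (H2bc3). According to the catalogue fields, this carries the AU1, C and V5 epitope tags, although the tags themselves are not annotated in the feature table; they probably occupy the unannotated stretch after the histone sequence. No insert is present, and a gene of interest would most plausibly be placed upstream of the IRES, though the record does not specify the cloning site.

The stated purpose is a "Flow Code" plasmid. This suggests that the particular epitope combination on the nuclear histone acts as an antibody-detectable barcode marking transduced cells in flow cytometry, so that vectors with different tag combinations can be told apart.
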