Features (pLannotate 1.2.2; 19 found; start..end, strand, type, name):
     32..233     -  CDS            TcR (fragment): tetracycline efflux protein; tet; confers resistance to tetracycline
    234..332     +  CDS            env (fragment): murine leukemia virus gPr80 envelope polyprotein precursor; env; proteolytically cleaved into gp70SU and p15TM subunits
    374..890     +  LTR            5' LTR: 5' long terminal repeat from murine embryonic stem cell virus
    954..1295    +  misc_feature   MESV Ψ: packaging signal of murine embryonic stem cell virus
   1362..1778    +  CDS            gag (truncated): truncated Moloney murine leukemia virus (MMLV) gag gene lacking the start codon
   1837..2397    +  misc_feature   IRES: internal ribosome entry site (IRES) of the encephalomyocarditis virus (EMCV)
   2400..2777    +  CDS            H2bc3: H2B1B_MOUSE - Also known as Hist1h2bb Experimental evidence at protein level: Swiss-Prot protein existence level 1. Core component of nucleosome. Nucleosomes wrap and compact DNA into chromatin, limiting DNA accessibility to the cellular machineries which require DNA as a template. Histones thereby play a central role in transcription regulation, DNA repair, DNA replication and chromosomal stability. DNA accessibility is regulated via a complex set of post-translational modifications of histones, also called histone code, and nucleosome remodeling. From Mus musculus (Mouse).
   2980..3010    +  misc_feature   MCS (fragment): pUC18/19 multiple cloning site
   3130..3644    +  LTR            3' LTR: 3' long terminal repeat from murine embryonic stem cell virus
   3806..3822    -  protein_bind   lac operator: The lac repressor binds to the lac operator to inhibit transcription in E. coli. This inhibition can be relieved by adding lactose or isopropyl-β-D-thiogalactopyranoside (IPTG). lac repressor encoded by lacI
   3830..3860    -  promoter       lac promoter: promoter for the E. coli lac operon
   3875..3896    -  protein_bind   CAP binding site: CAP binding activates transcription in the presence of cAMP. E. coli catabolite activator protein
   3909..4001    -  CDS            lacI (fragment): lac repressor; lacI; The lac repressor binds to the lac operator to inhibit transcription in E. coli. This inhibition can be relieved by adding lactose or isopropyl-β-D-thiogalactopyranoside (IPTG).
   4184..4772    -  rep_origin     ori: high-copy-number ColE1/pMB1/pBR322/pUC origin of replication
   4943..5803    -  CDS            AmpR: β-lactamase; bla; confers resistance to ampicillin, carbenicillin, and related antibiotics
   5804..5908    -  promoter       AmpR promoter: bla
   6003..6038    +  CDS            rop (fragment): Rop protein, which maintains plasmids at low copy number; rop
   6140..6239    +  misc_feature   bom (fragment): basis of mobility region from pBR322
   6245..32      -  CDS            lacZα (fragment) (across the origin): LacZα fragment of β-galactosidase; lacZ fragment
>Addgene plasmid #237563 | pMIHP-16163 AU1.C.V5 | addgene full sequence | sequence record 477167 | Addgene NGS Result
TTTTCCCAGTCACGACGTTGTAAAACGACGGCGCAAGGAATGGTGCATGCAAGGAGATGGCGCCCAACAG
TCCCCCGGCCACGGGGCCTGCCACCATACCCACGCCGAAACAAGCGCTCATGAGCCCGAAGTGGCGAGCC
CGATCTTCCCCATCGGTGATGTCGGCGATATAGGCGCCAGCAACCGCACCTGTGGCGCCGGTGATGCCGG
CCACGATGCGTCCGGCGTAGAGGCGATTAGTCCAATTTGTTAAAGACAGGATATCAGTGGTCCAGGCTCT
AGTTTTGACTCAACAATATCACCAGCTGAAGCCTATAGAGTACGAGCCATAGATAAAATAAAAGATTTTA
TTTAGTCTCCAGAAAAAGGGGGGAATGAAAGACCCCACCTGTAGGTTTGGCAAGCTAGCTTAAGTAACGC
CATTTTGCAAGGCATGGAAAATACATAACTGAGAATAGAGAAGTTCAGATCAAGGTTAGGAACAGAGAGA
CAGCAGAATATGGGCCAAACAGGATATCTGTGGTAAGCAGTTCCTGCCCCGGCTCAGGGCCAAGAACAGA
TGGTCCCCAGATGCGGTCCCGCCCTCAGCAGTTTCTAGAGAACCATCAGATGTTTCCAGGGTGCCCCAAG
GACCTGAAATGACCCTGTGCCTTATTTGAACTAACCAATCAGTTCGCTTCTCGCTTCTGTTCGCGCGCTT
CTGCTCCCCGAGCTCAATAAAAGAGCCCACAACCCCTCACTCGGCGCGCCAGTCCTCCGATAGACTGCGT
CGCCCGGGTACCCGTATTCCCAATAAAGCCTCTTGCTGTTTGCATCCGAATCGTGGACTCGCTGATCCTT
GGGAGGGTCTCCTCAGATTGATTGACTGCCCACCTCGGGGGTCTTTCATTTGGAGGTTCCACCGAGATTT
GGAGACCCCTGCCCAGGGACCACCGACCCCCCCGCCGGGAGGTAAGCTGGCCAGCGGTCGTTTCGTGTCT
GTCTCTGTCTTTGTGCGTGTTTGTGCCGGCATCTAATGTTTGCGCCTGCGTCTGTACTAGTTAGCTAACT
AGCTCTGTATCTGGCGGACCCGTGGTGGAACTGACGAGTTCTGAACACCCGGCCGCAACCCTGGGAGACG
TCCCAGGGACTTTGGGGGCCGTTTTTGTGGCCCGACCTGAGGAAGGGAGTCGATGTGGAATCCGACCCCG
TCAGGATATGTGGTTCTGGTAGGAGACGAGAACCTAAAACAGTTCCCGCCTCCGTCTGAATTTTTGCTTT
CGGTTTGGAACCGAAGCCGCGCGTCTTGTCTGCTGCAGCGCTGCAGCATCGTTCTGTGTTGTCTCTGTCT
GACTGTGTTTCTGTATTTGTCTGAAAATTAGGGCCAGACTGTTACCACTCCCTTAAGTTTGACCTTAGGT
CACTGGAAAGATGTCGAGCGGATCGCTCACAACCAGTCGGTAGATGTCAAGAAGAGACGTTGGGTTACCT
TCTGCTCTGCAGAATGGCCAACCTTTAACGTCGGATGGCCGCGAGACGGCACCTTTAACCGAGACCTCAT
CACCCAGGTTAAGATCAAGGTCTTTTCACCTGGCCCGCATGGACACCCAGACCAGGTCCCCTACATCGTG
ACCTGGGAAGCCTTGGCTTTTGACCCCCCTCCCTGGGTCAAGCCCTTTGTACACCCTAAGCCTCCGCCTC
CTCTTCCTCCATCCGCCCCGTCTCTCCCCCTTGAACCTCCTCGTTCGACCCCGCCTCGATCCTCCCTTTA
TCCAGCCCTCACTCCTTCTCTAGGCGCCGGAATTCCGAACAGTCTTCCGTAATAGAAGACACAAGGCTCG
AGCGGGATCAATTCCGCCCCCCCCCTAACGTTACTGGCCGAAGCCGCTTGGAATAAGGCCGGTGTGCGTT
TGTCTATATGTTATTTTCCACCATATTGCCGTCTTTTGGCAATGTGAGGGCCCGGAAACCTGGCCCTGTC
TTCTTGACGAGCATTCCTAGGGGTCTTTCCCCTCTCGCCAAAGGAATGCAAGGTCTGTTGAATGTCGTGA
AGGAAGCAGTTCCTCTGGAAGCTTCTTGAAGACAAACAACGTCTGTAGCGACCCTTTGCAGGCAGCGGAA
CCCCCCACCTGGCGACAGGTGCCTCTGCGGCCAAAAGCCACGTGTATAAGATACACCTGCAAAGGCGGCA
CAACCCCAGTGCCACGTTGTGAGTTGGATAGTTGTGGAAAGAGTCAAATGGCTCTCCTCAAGCGTATTCA
ACAAGGGGCTGAAGGATGCCCAGAAGGTACCCCATTGTATGGGATCTGATCTGGGGCCTCGGTGCACATG
CTTTACATGTGTTTAGTCGAGGTTAAAAAAACGTCTAGGCCCCCCGAACCACGGGGACGTGGTTTTCCTT
TGAAAAACACGATAATACCATGCCAGAGCCTTCTAAGTCTGCACCAGCCCCTAAGAAGGGATCTAAGAAA
GCCATCTCTAAGGCGCAGAAGAAGGATGGCAAGAAGCGCAAGCGCAGCCGCAAGGAGAGCTATTCGGTGT
ACGTGTACAAGGTGCTGAAGCAAGTGCACCCCGACACCGGCATCTCCTCCAAGGCCATGGGCATCATGAA
CTCGTTCGTGAACGACATCTTCGAGCGCATCGCGAGCGAGGCGTCCCGCCTGGCGCATTACAACAAGCGC
TCGACCATCACGTCCCGGGAGATCCAGACGGCCGTGCGCCTGCTGCTGCCCGGGGAGCTGGCCAAGCACG
CCGTGTCGGAGGGCACTAAGGCCGTCACCAAGTACACCAGCTCCAAGGACCCACCGGTCGCCACCGGATC
CACGGTCGCCACCATGGGCGACACCTATCGGTACATTGGAGGAGGCGGGGGAGGGGAGGACCAGGTGGAC
CCCAGGCTGATCGACGGCAAGGGAGGAGGCGGGGGAGGGGGCAAACCAATTCCAAACCCACTGCTGGGAC
TGGATTCCACAGGCATGCTGATGGTGTAAGCGGCCGCGACTCTAGAGTCGACCTGCAGGCATGCAAGCTT
CAGGTAGCCGGCTAACGTTAACAACCGGTACCTCTAGAACTATAGCTAGCATGCGCAAATTTAAAGCGCT
GATATCGATAAAATAAAAGATTTTATTTAGTCTCCAGAAAAAGGGGGGAATGAAAGACCCCACCTGTAGG
TTTGGCAAGCTAGCTTAAGTAACGCCATTTTGCAAGGCATGGAAAATACATAACTGAGAATAGAGAAGTT
CAGATCAAGGTTAGGAACAGAGAGACAGCAGAATATGGGCCAAACAGGATATCTGTGGTAAGCAGTTCCT
GCCCCGGCTCAGGGCCAAGAACAGATGGTCCCCAGATGCGGTCCCGCCCTCAGCAGTTTCTAGAGAACCA
TCAGATGTTTCCAGGGTGCCCCAAGGACCTGAAATGACCCTGTGCCTTATTTGAACTAACCAATCAGTTC
GCTTCTCGCTTCTGTTCGCGCGCTTCTGCTCCCCGAGCTCAATAAAAGAGCCCACAACCCCTCACTCGGC
GCGCCAGTCCTCCGATAGACTGCGTCGCCCGGGTACCCGTGTATCCAATAAACCCTCTTGCAGTTGCATC
CGACTTGTGGTCTCGCTGTTCCTTGGGAGGGTCTCCTCTGAGTGATTGACTACCCGTCAGCGGGGGTCTT
TCATGGGTAACAGTTTCTTGAAGTTGGAGAACAACATTCTGAGGGTAGGAGTCGAATATTAAGTAATCCT
GACTCAATTAGCCACTGTTTTGAATCCACATACTCCAATACTCCTGAAATAGTTCATTATGGACAGCGCA
GAAAGAGCTGGGGAGAATTGTGAAATTGTTATCCGCTCACAATTCCACACAACATACGAGCCGGAAGCAT
AAAGTGTAAAGCCTGGGGTGCCTAATGAGTGAGCTAACTCACATTAATTGCGTTGCGCTCACTGCCCGCT
TTCCAGTCGGGAAACCTGTCGTGCCAGCTGCATTAATGAATCGGCCAACGCGCGGGGAGAGGCGGTTTGC
GTATTGGGCGCTCTTCCGCTTCCTCGCTCACTGACTCGCTGCGCTCGGTCGTTCGGCTGCGGCGAGCGGT
ATCAGCTCACTCAAAGGCGGTAATACGGTTATCCACAGAATCAGGGGATAACGCAGGAAAGAACATGTGA
GCAAAAGGCCAGCAAAAGGCCAGGAACCGTAAAAAGGCCGCGTTGCTGGCGTTTTTCCATAGGCTCCGCC
CCCCTGACGAGCATCACAAAAATCGACGCTCAAGTCAGAGGTGGCGAAACCCGACAGGACTATAAAGATA
CCAGGCGTTTCCCCCTGGAAGCTCCCTCGTGCGCTCTCCTGTTCCGACCCTGCCGCTTACCGGATACCTG
TCCGCCTTTCTCCCTTCGGGAAGCGTGGCGCTTTCTCATAGCTCACGCTGTAGGTATCTCAGTTCGGTGT
AGGTCGTTCGCTCCAAGCTGGGCTGTGTGCACGAACCCCCCGTTCAGCCCGACCGCTGCGCCTTATCCGG
TAACTATCGTCTTGAGTCCAACCCGGTAAGACACGACTTATCGCCACTGGCAGCAGCCACTGGTAACAGG
ATTAGCAGAGCGAGGTATGTAGGCGGTGCTACAGAGTTCTTGAAGTGGTGGCCTAACTACGGCTACACTA
GAAGAACAGTATTTGGTATCTGCGCTCTGCTGAAGCCAGTTACCTTCGGAAAAAGAGTTGGTAGCTCTTG
ATCCGGCAAACAAACCACCGCTGGTAGCGGTGGTTTTTTTGTTTGCAAGCAGCAGATTACGCGCAGAAAA
AAAGGATCTCAAGAAGATCCTTTGATCTTTTCTACGGGGTCTGACGCTCAGTGGAACGAAAACTCACGTT
AAGGGATTTTGGTCATGAGATTATCAAAAAGGATCTTCACCTAGATCCTTTTAAATTAAAAATGAAGTTT
TAAATCAATCTAAAGTATATATGAGTAAACTTGGTCTGACAGTTACCAATGCTTAATCAGTGAGGCACCT
ATCTCAGCGATCTGTCTATTTCGTTCATCCATAGTTGCCTGACTCCCCGTCGTGTAGATAACTACGATAC
GGGAGGGCTTACCATCTGGCCCCAGTGCTGCAATGATACCGCGAGACCCACGCTCACCGGCTCCAGATTT
ATCAGCAATAAACCAGCCAGCCGGAAGGGCCGAGCGCAGAAGTGGTCCTGCAACTTTATCCGCCTCCATC
CAGTCTATTAATTGTTGCCGGGAAGCTAGAGTAAGTAGTTCGCCAGTTAATAGTTTGCGCAACGTTGTTG
CCATTGCTACAGGCATCGTGGTGTCACGCTCGTCGTTTGGTATGGCTTCATTCAGCTCCGGTTCCCAACG
ATCAAGGCGAGTTACATGATCCCCCATGTTGTGCAAAAAAGCGGTTAGCTCCTTCGGTCCTCCGATCGTT
GTCAGAAGTAAGTTGGCCGCAGTGTTATCACTCATGGTTATGGCAGCACTGCATAATTCTCTTACTGTCA
TGCCATCCGTAAGATGCTTTTCTGTGACTGGTGAGTACTCAACCAAGTCATTCTGAGAATAGTGTATGCG
GCGACCGAGTTGCTCTTGCCCGGCGTCAATACGGGATAATACCGCGCCACATAGCAGAACTTTAAAAGTG
CTCATCATTGGAAAACGTTCTTCGGGGCGAAAACTCTCAAGGATCTTACCGCTGTTGAGATCCAGTTCGA
TGTAACCCACTCGTGCACCCAACTGATCTTCAGCATCTTTTACTTTCACCAGCGTTTCTGGGTGAGCAAA
AACAGGAAGGCAAAATGCCGCAAAAAAGGGAATAAGGGCGACACGGAAATGTTGAATACTCATACTCTTC
CTTTTTCAATATTATTGAAGCATTTATCAGGGTTATTGTCTCATGAGCGGATACATATTTGAATGTATTT
AGAAAAATAAACAAATAGGGGTTCCGCGCACATTTCCCCGAAAAGTGCCACCTGACGTCTAAGAAACCAT
TATTATCATGACATTAACCTATAAAAATAGGCGTATCACGAGGCCCTTTCGTCTCGCGCGTTTCGGTGAT
GACGGTGAAAACCTCTGACACATGCAGCTCCCGGAGACGGTCACAGCTTGTCTGTAAGCGGATGCCGGGA
GCAGACAAGCCCGTCAGGGCGCGTCAGCGGGTGTTGGCGGGTGTCGGGGCTGGCTTAACTATGCGGCATC
AGAGCAGATTGTACTGAGAGTGCACCATATGCGGTGTGAAATACCGCACAGATGCGTAAGGAGAAAATAC
CGCATCAGGCGCCATTCGCCATTCAGGCTGCGCAACTGTTGGGAAGGGCGATCGGTGCGGGCCTCTTCGC
TATTACGCCAGCTGGCGAAAGGGGGATGTGCTGCAAGGCGATTAAGTTGGGTAACGCCAGGG
